Addgene plasmid #158248: pLKO_HA.NWS.V5_NGFR
Purpose: Protein Barcode (Pro-Code) for vector/cell tracking. Contains U6 trRNA cassette for sgRNA cloning. Enables phenotypic CRISPR screens at a single cell resolution (using cytometry).
Depositing lab: Brian Brown. Depositing organization: Icahn School of Medicine at Mount Sinai. Publication: Protein Barcodes Enable High-Dimensional Single-Cell CRISPR Screens. Wroblewska A, Dhainaut M, Ben-Zvi B, Rose SA, Park ES, Amir ED, Bektesevic A, Baccarini A, Merad M, Rahman AH, Brown BD. Cell. 2018 Nov 1;175(4):1141-1155.e16. doi: 10.1016/j.cell.2018.09.022. Epub 2018 Oct 18. PubMed 30343902.
Backbone
  Vector backbone: pLKO
  Backbone size w/o insert (bp): 9000
  Vector type: Lentiviral, CRISPR
Growth in bacteria
  Bacterial resistance: Ampicillin, 100 μg/mL
  Growth temperature: 37°C
  Growth strain: NEB Stable
  Copy number: High Copy
Gene/Insert
  Gene/Insert name: Pro-Code Tagged human dNGFR
  Species: H. sapiens (human)
  Insert size (bp): 1000
  Mutation: Truncation of the signaling domain
  Entrez Gene: NGFR (a.k.a. CD271, Gp80-LNGFR, TNFRSF16, p75(NTR), p75NTR)
  Promoter: EF1a
  Tag / fusion protein: HA.NWS.V5 (N terminal on insert)
  Cloning method: Restriction Enzyme; 5′ cloning site Unknown (unknown if destroyed)
  Sequencing primers: 5′ cctttttgagtttggatcttggttcat
Terms and licenses: Academic/Nonprofit Terms; Industry Terms: Not Available to Industry
How to cite: pLKO_HA.NWS.V5_NGFR was a gift from Brian Brown (Addgene plasmid # 158248 ; http://n2t.net/addgene:158248 ; RRID:Addgene_158248)
