[The description below was written by a language model from this plasmid's Addgene catalogue record and pLannotate feature annotations shown in this document.]
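Description:
pLKO_HA.NWS.V5_NGFR is a lentiviral CRISPR vector on the pLKO backbone (sequenced at about 8.8 kb) that pairs an sgRNA expression cassette with a protein barcode ("Pro-Code") for tracking transduced cells. It is propagated in E. coli through a high-copy ColE1/pUC-type origin with ampicillin selection (AmpR), and also carries an f1 origin and an SV40 origin. The viral portion has a third-generation layout. An RSV promoter is fused to a truncated HIV-1 5' LTR and drives genomic RNA production in packaging cells. This is followed by the Ψ packaging signal with a partial gag sequence, the Rev response element for Rev-dependent nuclear export, and a cPPT/CTS. A second truncated LTR, followed by an SV40 poly(A) signal, closes the transfer cassette. No mammalian drug-resistance marker is annotated.

Two expression units lie between the LTRs. A human U6 Pol III promoter sits upstream of the S. pyogenes Cas9 guide RNA scaffold, leaving a short gap into which a targeting spacer can be cloned. Cas9 itself is not annotated in this plasmid. Downstream, the EF-1α promoter drives human NGFR truncated to remove its signalling domain (dNGFR), with a WPRE to enhance transcript expression. The receptor serves as an inert cell-surface scaffold carrying an N-terminal combination of three epitope tags: HA, NWS and V5. The tags are recorded in the catalogue fields but are not annotated separately in the feature table. Each such epitope combination identifies one vector, and therefore one sgRNA, so antibody staining and cytometry can reveal which guide a cell received. This allows pooled CRISPR screens with phenotypic readouts at single-cell resolution.
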