Features (pLannotate 1.2.2; 29 found; start..end, strand, type, name):
     50..290     +  promoter       U6 promoter: RNA polymerase III promoter for human U6 snRNA
    317..392     +  misc_RNA       gRNA scaffold: guide RNA scaffold for the Streptococcus pyogenes CRISPR/Cas9 system
    440..557     +  misc_feature   cPPT/CTS: central polypurine tract and central termination sequence of HIV-1
    624..690     +  CDS            small t antigen (fragment): SV40 (simian virus 40) small t antigen
    697..1875    +  promoter       EF-1α promoter: strong constitutive promoter for human elongation factor EF-1α
   1892..1917    +  misc_feature   MCS (fragment): multiple cloning site
   1930..2889    +  CDS            NGFR (fragment): TNR16_HUMAN - Also known as TNFRSF16. Experimental evidence at protein level: Swiss-Prot protein existence level 1. Low affinity receptor which can bind to NGF, BDNF, NTF3, and NTF4. Forms a heterodimeric receptor with SORCS2 that binds the precursor forms of NGF, BDNF and NTF3 with high affinity, and has much lower affinity for mature NGF and BDNF (PubMed:24908487). Plays an important role in differentiation and survival of specific neuronal populations during development (By similarity). Can mediate cell survival as well as cell death of neural cells. Plays a role in the inactivation of RHOA
   2920..3508    +  misc_feature   WPRE: woodchuck hepatitis virus posttranscriptional regulatory element
   3513..3650    +  CDS            nef (fragment): NEF_HV1LA - Experimental evidence at protein level: Swiss-Prot protein existence level 1. Extracellular Nef protein targets CD4(+) T-lymphocytes for apoptosis by interacting with CXCR4 surface receptors. From Human immunodeficiency virus type 1 group M subtype B (isolate Lai) (HIV-1).
   3636..3816    +  LTR            5' LTR (truncated): truncated 5' long terminal repeat (LTR) from HIV-1
   3888..4009    +  polyA_signal   SV40 poly(A) signal: SV40 polyadenylation signal
   4049..4184    +  rep_origin     SV40 ori: SV40 origin of replication
   4205..4223    -  promoter       T7 promoter: promoter for bacteriophage T7 RNA polymerase
   4231..4386    +  CDS            lacZα (fragment): LacZα fragment of β-galactosidase; lacZ fragment
   4391..4819    +  rep_origin     f1 ori (sequence partly withheld): f1 bacteriophage origin of replication; arrow indicates direction of (+) strand synthesis
   4872..4976    +  promoter       AmpR promoter: bla
   4977..5837    +  CDS            AmpR: β-lactamase; bla; confers resistance to ampicillin, carbenicillin, and related antibiotics
   6008..6596    +  rep_origin     ori: high-copy-number ColE1/pMB1/pBR322/pUC origin of replication
   6779..6871    +  CDS            lacI (fragment): lac repressor; lacI; The lac repressor binds to the lac operator to inhibit transcription in E. coli. This inhibition can be relieved by adding lactose or isopropyl-β-D-thiogalactopyranoside (IPTG).
   6884..6905    +  protein_bind   CAP binding site: CAP binding activates transcription in the presence of cAMP. E. coli catabolite activator protein
   6920..6950    +  promoter       lac promoter: promoter for the E. coli lac operon
   6958..6974    +  protein_bind   lac operator: The lac repressor binds to the lac operator to inhibit transcription in E. coli. This inhibition can be relieved by adding lactose or isopropyl-β-D-thiogalactopyranoside (IPTG). lac repressor encoded by lacI
   7019..7037    +  promoter       T3 promoter: promoter for bacteriophage T3 RNA polymerase
   7065..7291    +  promoter       RSV promoter: Rous sarcoma virus enhancer/promoter
   7292..7472    +  LTR            5' LTR (truncated): truncated 5' long terminal repeat (LTR) from HIV-1
   7519..7644    +  misc_feature   HIV-1 Ψ: packaging signal of human immunodeficiency virus type 1
   7628..7991    +  CDS            HIV-1 gag (fragment): gag protein from human immunodeficiency virus 1; gag
   8137..8370    +  misc_feature   RRE: The Rev response element (RRE) of HIV-1 allows for Rev-dependent mRNA export from the nucleus to the cytoplasm.
   8747..8847    +  CDS            Rev (fragment): human immunodeficiency virus 1 (HIV-1) Rev protein; rev; enhances nuclear export of unspliced and incompletely spliced viral mRNAs
>Addgene plasmid #158248 | pLKO_HA.NWS.V5_NGFR | addgene full sequence | sequence record 327729 | Addgene NGS Result
TCGACGGTATCGATCACGAGACTAGTATCGAGCGGCCGCCCCCTTCACCGAGGGCCTATTTCCCATGATT
CCTTCATATTTGCATATACGATACAAGGCTGTTAGAGAGATAATTGGAATTAATTTGACTGTAAACACAA
AGATATTAGTACAAAATACGTGACGTAGAAAGTAATAATTTCTTGGGTAGTTTGCAGTTTTAAAATTATG
TTTTAAAATGGACTATCATATGCTTACCGTAACTTGAAAGTATTTCGATTTCTTGGCTTTATATATCTTG
TGGAAAGGACGAAACACCGGGTCTTCGAGAAGACCTGTTTTAGAGCTAGAAATAGCAAGTTAAAATAAGG
CTAGTCCGTTATCAACTTGAAAAAGTGGCACCGAGTCGGTGCTTTTTTTAATTCTCGACCTCGAGACAAA
TGGCAGTATTCATCCACAATTTTAAAAGAAAAGGGGGGATTGGGGGGTACAGTGCAGGGGAAAGAATAGT
AGACATAATAGCAACAGACATACAAACTAAAGAATTACAAAAACAAATTACAAAAATTCAAAATTTTCGG
GTTTATTACAGGGACAGCAGAGATCCACTTTGGCCGCGGCTCGAGGCGATAAGCTTTGCAAAGATGGATA
AAGTTTTAAACAGAGAGGAATCTTTGCAGCTAATGGACCTTCTAGGTCTTGAAAGGAGTGGGAATTGGCT
CCGGTGCCCGTCAGTGGGCAGAGCGCACATCGCCCACAGTCCCCGAGAAGTTGGGGGGAGGGGTCGGCAA
TTGAACCGGTGCCTAGAGAAGGTGGCGCGGGGTAAACTGGGAAAGTGATGTCGTGTACTGGCTCCGCCTT
TTTCCCGAGGGTGGGGGAGAACCGTATATAAGTGCAGTAGTCGCCGTGAACGTTCTTTTTCGCAACGGGT
TTGCCGCCAGAACACAGGTAAGTGCCGTGTGTGGTTCCCGCGGGCCTGGCCTCTTTACGGGTTATGGCCC
TTGCGTGCCTTGAATTACTTCCACCTGGCTGCAGTACGTGATTCTTGATCCCGAGCTTCGGGTTGGAAGT
GGGTGGGAGAGTTCGAGGCCTTGCGCTTAAGGAGCCCCTTCGCCTCGTGCTTGAGTTGAGGCCTGGCCTG
GGCGCTGGGGCCGCCGCGTGCGAATCTGGTGGCACCTTCGCGCCTGTCTCGCTGCTTTCGATAAGTCTCT
AGCCATTTAAAATTTTTGATGACCTGCTGCGACGCTTTTTTTCTGGCAAGATAGTCTTGTAAATGCGGGC
CAAGATCTGCACACTGGTATTTCGGTTTTTGGGGCCGCGGGCGGCGACGGGGCCCGTGCGTCCCAGCGCA
CATGTTCGGCGAGGCGGGGCCTGCGAGCGCGGCCACCGAGAATCGGACGGGGGTAGTCTCAAGCTGGCCG
GCCTGCTCTGGTGCCTGGCCTCGCGCCGCCGTGTATCGCCCCGCCCTGGGCGGCAAGGCTGGCCCGGTCG
GCACCAGTTGCGTGAGCGGAAAGATGGCCGCTTCCCGGCCCTGCTGCAGGGAGCTCAAAATGGAGGACGC
GGCGCTCGGGAGAGCGGGCGGGTGAGTCACCCACACAAAGGAAAAGGGCCTTTCCGTCCTCAGCCGTCGC
TTCATGTGACTCCACGGAGTACCGGGCGCCGTCCAGGCACCTCGATTAGTTCTCGAGCTTTTGGAGTACG
TCGTCTTTAGGTTGGGGGGAGGGGTTTTATGCGATGGAGTTTCCCCACACTGAGTGGGTGGAGACTGAAG
TTAGGCCAGCTTGGCACTTGATGTAATTCTCCTTGGAATTTGCCCTTTTTGAGTTTGGATCTTGGTTCAT
TCTCAAGCCTCAGACAGTGGTTCAAAGTTTTTTTCTTCCATTTCAGGTGTCGTGAGGAATTCTGCAGTCG
ATCGACGGTACCGCGGGCCCGGGATCCACGGTCGCCACCATGGGGGCAGGTGCCACCGGCCGCGCCATGG
ACGGGCCGCGCCTGCTGCTGTTGCTGCTTCTGGGGGTGTCCCTTGGAGGTGCCAAGGAGGCATGCTACCC
ATACGATGTGCCAGATTACGCTGGAGGAGGCGGGGGAGGGAACTGGTCCCACCCCCAATTCGAGAAAGGA
GGAGGCGGGGGAGGGGGCAAACCAATTCCAAACCCACTGCTGGGACTGGATTCCACACCCACAGGCCTGT
ACACACACAGCGGTGAGTGCTGCAAAGCCTGCAACCTGGGCGAGGGTGTGGCCCAGCCTTGTGGAGCCAA
CCAGACCGTGTGTGAGCCCTGCCTGGACAGCGTGACGTTCTCCGACGTGGTGAGCGCGACCGAGCCGTGC
AAGCCGTGCACCGAGTGCGTGGGGCTCCAGAGCATGTCGGCGCCGTGCGTGGAGGCCGACGACGCCGTGT
GCCGCTGCGCCTACGGCTACTACCAGGATGAGACGACTGGGCGCTGCGAGGCGTGCCGCGTGTGCGAGGC
GGGCTCGGGCCTCGTGTTCTCCTGCCAGGACAAGCAGAACACCGTGTGCGAGGAGTGCCCCGACGGCACG
TATTCCGACGAGGCCAACCACGTGGACCCGTGCCTGCCCTGCACCGTGTGCGAGGACACCGAGCGCCAGC
TCCGCGAGTGCACACGCTGGGCCGACGCCGAGTGCGAGGAGATCCCTGGCCGTTGGATTACACGGTCCAC
ACCCCCAGAGGGCTCGGACAGCACAGCCCCCAGCACCCAGGAGCCTGAGGCACCTCCAGAACAAGACCTC
ATAGCCAGCACGGTGGCAGGTGTGGTGACCACAGTGATGGGCAGCTCCCAGCCCGTGGTGACCCGAGGCA
CCACCGACAACCTCATCCCTGTCTATTGCTCCATCCTGGCTGCTGTGGTTGTGGGCCTTGTGGCCTACAT
AGCCTTCAAGAGGTGGAACAGGGGTATCCTCTAGAGCGGCCGCGTCGACAATCAACCTCTGGATTACAAA
ATTTGTGAAAGATTGACTGGTATTCTTAACTATGTTGCTCCTTTTACGCTATGTGGATACGCTGCTTTAA
TGCCTTTGTATCATGCTATTGCTTCCCGTATGGCTTTCATTTTCTCCTCCTTGTATAAATCCTGGTTGCT
GTCTCTTTATGAGGAGTTGTGGCCCGTTGTCAGGCAACGTGGCGTGGTGTGCACTGTGTTTGCTGACGCA
ACCCCCACTGGTTGGGGCATTGCCACCACCTGTCAGCTCCTTTCCGGGACTTTCGCTTTCCCCCTCCCTA
TTGCCACGGCGGAACTCATCGCCGCCTGCCTTGCCCGCTGCTGGACAGGGGCTCGGCTGTTGGGCACTGA
CAATTCCGTGGTGTTGTCGGGGAAGCTGACGTCCTTTCCATGGCTGCTCGCCTGTGTTGCCACCTGGATT
CTGCGCGGGACGTCCTTCTGCTACGTCCCTTCGGCCCTCAATCCAGCGGACCTTCCTTCCCGCGGCCTGC
TGCCGGCTCTGCGGCCTCTTCCGCATCTTCGCCTTCGCCCTCAGACGAGTCGGATCTCCCTTTGGGCCGC
CTCCCCGCCTGGGTACCTTTAAGACCAATGACTTACAAGGCAGCTGTAGATCTTAGCCACTTTTTAAAAG
AAAAGGGGGGACTGGAAGGGCTAATTCACTCCCAACGAAGATAAGATCTGCTTTTTGCTTGTACTGGGTC
TCTCTGGTTAGACCAGATCTGAGCCTGGGAGCTCTCTGGCTAACTAGGGAACCCACTGCTTAAGCCTCAA
TAAAGCTTGCCTTGAGTGCTTCAAGTAGTGTGTGCCCGTCTGTTGTGTGACTCTGGTAACTAGAGATCCC
TCAGACCCTTTTAGTCAGTGTGGAAAATCTCTAGCAGTAGTAGTTCATGTCATCTTATTATTCAGTATTT
ATAACTTGCAAAGAAATGAATATCAGAGAGTGAGAGGAACTTGTTTATTGCAGCTTATAATGGTTACAAA
TAAAGCAATAGCATCACAAATTTCACAAATAAAGCATTTTTTTCACTGCATTCTAGTTGTGGTTTGTCCA
AACTCATCAATGTATCTTATCATGTCTGGCTCTAGCTATCCCGCCCCTAACTCCGCCCATCCCGCCCCTA
ACTCCGCCCAGTTCCGCCCATTCTCCGCCCCATGGCTGACTAATTTTTTTTATTTATGCAGAGGCCGAGG
CCGCCTCGGCCTCTGAGCTATTCCAGAAGTAGTGAGGAGGCTTTTTTGGAGGCCTAGGGACGTACCCAAT
TCGCCCTATAGTGAGTCGTATTACGCGCGCTCACTGGCCGTCGTTTTACAACGTCGTGACTGGGAAAACC
CTGGCGTTACCCAACTTAATCGCCTTGCAGCACATCCCCCTTTCGCCAGCTGGCGTAATAGCGAAGAGGC
CCGCACCGATCGCCCTTCCCAACAGTTGCGCAGCCTGAATGGCGAATGGG
[124 nt withheld, positions 4391-4514]
C
[91 nt withheld, positions 4516-4606]
A
[49 nt withheld, positions 4608-4656]
CCTTTGACGTTGGAGTCCACGTTCTTT
[37 nt withheld, positions 4684-4720]
ACCCTATCTCGGTCTATTCTTTTGATTTATAAGGGATTTTGCCGATTTCGGCCTATTGGTTAAAAAATGA
GCTGATTTAACAAAAATTTAACGCGAATTTTAACAAAATATTAACGCTTACAATTTAGGTGGCACTTTTC
GGGGAAATGTGCGCGGAACCCCTATTTGTTTATTTTTCTAAATACATTCAAATATGTATCCGCTCATGAG
ACAATAACCCTGATAAATGCTTCAATAATATTGAAAAAGGAAGAGTATGAGTATTCAACATTTCCGTGTC
GCCCTTATTCCCTTTTTTGCGGCATTTTGCCTTCCTGTTTTTGCTCACCCAGAAACGCTGGTGAAAGTAA
AAGATGCTGAAGATCAGTTGGGTGCACGAGTGGGTTACATCGAACTGGATCTCAACAGCGGTAAGATCCT
TGAGAGTTTTCGCCCCGAAGAACGTTTTCCAATGATGAGCACTTTTAAAGTTCTGCTATGTGGCGCGGTA
TTATCCCGTATTGACGCCGGGCAAGAGCAACTCGGTCGCCGCATACACTATTCTCAGAATGACTTGGTTG
AGTACTCACCAGTCACAGAAAAGCATCTTACGGATGGCATGACAGTAAGAGAATTATGCAGTGCTGCCAT
AACCATGAGTGATAACACTGCGGCCAACTTACTTCTGACAACGATCGGAGGACCGAAGGAGCTAACCGCT
TTTTTGCACAACATGGGGGATCATGTAACTCGCCTTGATCGTTGGGAACCGGAGCTGAATGAAGCCATAC
CAAACGACGAGCGTGACACCACGATGCCTGTAGCAATGGCAACAACGTTGCGCAAACTATTAACTGGCGA
ACTACTTACTCTAGCTTCCCGGCAACAATTAATAGACTGGATGGAGGCGGATAAAGTTGCAGGACCACTT
CTGCGCTCGGCCCTTCCGGCTGGCTGGTTTATTGCTGATAAATCTGGAGCCGGTGAGCGTGGGTCTCGCG
GTATCATTGCAGCACTGGGGCCAGATGGTAAGCCCTCCCGTATCGTAGTTATCTACACGACGGGGAGTCA
GGCAACTATGGATGAACGAAATAGACAGATCGCTGAGATAGGTGCCTCACTGATTAAGCATTGGTAACTG
TCAGACCAAGTTTACTCATATATACTTTAGATTGATTTAAAACTTCATTTTTAATTTAAAAGGATCTAGG
TGAAGATCCTTTTTGATAATCTCATGACCAAAATCCCTTAACGTGAGTTTTCGTTCCACTGAGCGTCAGA
CCCCGTAGAAAAGATCAAAGGATCTTCTTGAGATCCTTTTTTTCTGCGCGTAATCTGCTGCTTGCAAACA
AAAAAACCACCGCTACCAGCGGTGGTTTGTTTGCCGGATCAAGAGCTACCAACTCTTTTTCCGAAGGTAA
CTGGCTTCAGCAGAGCGCAGATACCAAATACTGTTCTTCTAGTGTAGCCGTAGTTAGGCCACCACTTCAA
GAACTCTGTAGCACCGCCTACATACCTCGCTCTGCTAATCCTGTTACCAGTGGCTGCTGCCAGTGGCGAT
AAGTCGTGTCTTACCGGGTTGGACTCAAGACGATAGTTACCGGATAAGGCGCAGCGGTCGGGCTGAACGG
GGGGTTCGTGCACACAGCCCAGCTTGGAGCGAACGACCTACACCGAACTGAGATACCTACAGCGTGAGCT
ATGAGAAAGCGCCACGCTTCCCGAAGGGAGAAAGGCGGACAGGTATCCGGTAAGCGGCAGGGTCGGAACA
GGAGAGCGCACGAGGGAGCTTCCAGGGGGAAACGCCTGGTATCTTTATAGTCCTGTCGGGTTTCGCCACC
TCTGACTTGAGCGTCGATTTTTGTGATGCTCGTCAGGGGGGCGGAGCCTATGGAAAAACGCCAGCAACGC
GGCCTTTTTACGGTTCCTGGCCTTTTGCTGGCCTTTTGCTCACATGTTCTTTCCTGCGTTATCCCCTGAT
TCTGTGGATAACCGTATTACCGCCTTTGAGTGAGCTGATACCGCTCGCCGCAGCCGAACGACCGAGCGCA
GCGAGTCAGTGAGCGAGGAAGCGGAAGAGCGCCCAATACGCAAACCGCCTCTCCCCGCGCGTTGGCCGAT
TCATTAATGCAGCTGGCACGACAGGTTTCCCGACTGGAAAGCGGGCAGTGAGCGCAACGCAATTAATGTG
AGTTAGCTCACTCATTAGGCACCCCAGGCTTTACACTTTATGCTTCCGGCTCGTATGTTGTGTGGAATTG
TGAGCGGATAACAATTTCACACAGGAAACAGCTATGACCATGATTACGCCAAGCGCGCAATTAACCCTCA
CTAAAGGGAACAAAAGCTGGAGCTGCAAGCTTAATGTAGTCTTATGCAATACTCTTGTAGTCTTGCAACA
TGGTAACGATGAGTTAGCAACATGCCTTACAAGGAGAGAAAAAGCACCGTGCATGGCGATTGGTGGAAGT
AAGGTGGTACGATCGTGCCTTATTAGGAAGGCAACAGACGGGTCTGACATGGATTGGACGAACCACTGAA
TTGCCGCATTGCAGAGATATTGTATTTAAGTGCCTAGCTCGATACATAAACGGGTCTCTCTGGTTAGACC
AGATCTGAGCCTGGGAGCTCTCTGGCTAACTAGGGAACCCACTGCTTAAGCCTCAATAAAGCTTGCCTTG
AGTGCTTCAAGTAGTGTGTGCCCGTCTGTTGTGTGACTCTGGTAACTAGAGATCCCTCAGACCCTTTTAG
TCAGTGTGGAAAATCTCTAGCAGTGGCGCCCGAACAGGGACTTGAAAGCGAAAGGGAAACCAGAGGAGCT
CTCTCGACGCAGGACTCGGCTTGCTGAAGCGCGCACGGCAAGAGGCGAGGGGCGGCGACTGGTGAGTACG
CCAAAAATTTTGACTAGCGGAGGCTAGAAGGAGAGAGATGGGTGCGAGAGCGTCAGTATTAAGCGGGGGA
GAATTAGATCGCGATGGGAAAAAATTCGGTTAAGGCCAGGGGGAAAGAAAAAATATAAATTAAAACATAT
AGTATGGGCAAGCAGGGAGCTAGAACGATTCGCAGTTAATCCTGGCCTGTTAGAAACATCAGAAGGCTGT
AGACAAATACTGGGACAGCTACAACCATCCCTTCAGACAGGATCAGAAGAACTTAGATCATTATATAATA
CAGTAGCAACCCTCTATTGTGTGCATCAAAGGATAGAGATAAAAGACACCAAGGAAGCTTTAGACAAGAT
AGAGGAAGAGCAAAACAAAAGTAAGACCACCGCACAGCAAGCGGCCGCTGATCTTCAGACCTGGAGGAGG
AGATATGAGGGACAATTGGAGAAGTGAATTATATAAATATAAAGTAGTAAAAATTGAACCATTAGGAGTA
GCACCCACCAAGGCAAAGAGAAGAGTGGTGCAGAGAGAAAAAAGAGCAGTGGGAATAGGAGCTTTGTTCC
TTGGGTTCTTGGGAGCAGCAGGAAGCACTATGGGCGCAGCGTCAATGACGCTGACGGTACAGGCCAGACA
ATTATTGTCTGGTATAGTGCAGCAGCAGAACAATTTGCTGAGGGCTATTGAGGCGCAACAGCATCTGTTG
CAACTCACAGTCTGGGGCATCAAGCAGCTCCAGGCAAGAATCCTGGCTGTGGAAAGATACCTAAAGGATC
AACAGCTCCTGGGGATTTGGGGTTGCTCTGGAAAACTCATTTGCACCACTGCTGTGCCTTGGAATGCTAG
TTGGAGTAATAAATCTCTGGAACAGATTTGGAATCACACGACCTGGATGGAGTGGGACAGAGAAATTAAC
AATTACACAAGCTTAATACACTCCTTAATTGAAGAATCGCAAAACCAGCAAGAAAAGAATGAACAAGAAT
TATTGGAATTAGATAAATGGGCAAGTTTGTGGAATTGGTTTAACATAACAAATTGGCTGTGGTATATAAA
ATTATTCATAATGATAGTAGGAGGCTTGGTAGGTTTAAGAATAGTTTTTGCTGTACTTTCTATAGTGAAT
AGAGTTAGGCAGGGATATTCACCATTATCGTTTCAGACCCACCTCCCAACCCCGAGGGGACCCGACAGGC
CCGAAGGAATAGAAGAAGAAGGTGGAGAGAGAGACAGAGACAGATCCATTCGATTAGTGAACGGATC
