>Addgene plasmid #158248 | pLKO_HA.NWS.V5_NGFR | depositor partial sequence | sequence record 305365 | Tagged NGFR
ATGGGGGCAGGTGCCACCGGCCGCGCCATGGACGGGCCGCGCCTGCTGCTGTTGCTGCTTCTGGGGGTGT
CCCTTGGAGGTGCCAAGGAGGCATGCTACCCATACGATGTGCCAGATTACGCTGGAGGAGGCGGGGGAGG
GAACTGGTCCCACCCCCAATTCGAGAAAGGAGGAGGCGGGGGAGGGGGCAAACCAATTCCAAACCCACTG
CTGGGACTGGATTCCACACCCACAGGCCTGTACACACACAGCGGTGAGTGCTGCAAAGCCTGCAACCTGG
GCGAGGGTGTGGCCCAGCCTTGTGGAGCCAACCAGACCGTGTGTGAGCCCTGCCTGGACAGCGTGACGTT
CTCCGACGTGGTGAGCGCGACCGAGCCGTGCAAGCCGTGCACCGAGTGCGTGGGGCTCCAGAGCATGTCG
GCGCCGTGCGTGGAGGCCGACGACGCCGTGTGCCGCTGCGCCTACGGCTACTACCAGGATGAGACGACTG
GGCGCTGCGAGGCGTGCCGCGTGTGCGAGGCGGGCTCGGGCCTCGTGTTCTCCTGCCAGGACAAGCAGAA
CACCGTGTGCGAGGAGTGCCCCGACGGCACGTATTCCGACGAGGCCAACCACGTGGACCCGTGCCTGCCC
TGCACCGTGTGCGAGGACACCGAGCGCCAGCTCCGCGAGTGCACACGCTGGGCCGACGCCGAGTGCGAGG
AGATCCCTGGCCGTTGGATTACACGGTCCACACCCCCAGAGGGCTCGGACAGCACAGCCCCCAGCACCCA
GGAGCCTGAGGCACCTCCAGAACAAGACCTCATAGCCAGCACGGTGGCAGGTGTGGTGACCACAGTGATG
GGCAGCTCCCAGCCCGTGGTGACCCGAGGCACCACCGACAACCTCATCCCTGTCTATTGCTCCATCCTGG
CTGCTGTGGTTGTGGGCCTTGTGGCCTACATAGCCTTCAAGAGGTGGAACAGGGGTATCCTCTAG
